>Addgene plasmid #152866 | pGBW-m4134320 | addgene full sequence | sequence record 300239 | Addgene NGS Result
CGTTACATAACTTACGGTAAATGGCCCGCCTGGCTGACCGCCCAACGACCCCCGCCCATTGACGTCAATA
ATGACGTATGTTCCCATAGTAACGCCAATAGGGACTTTCCATTGACGTCAATGGGTGGAGTATTTACGGT
AAACTGCCCACTTGGCAGTACATCAAGTGTATCATATGCCAAGTACGCCCCCTATTGACGTCAATGACGG
TAAATGGCCCGCCTGGCATTATGCCCAGTACATGACCTTATGGGACTTTCCTACTTGGCAGTACATCTAC
GTATTAGTCATCGCTATTACCATGCTGATGCGGTTTTGGCAGTACATCAATGGGCGTGGATAGCGGTTTG
ACTCACGGGGATTTCCAAGTCTCCACCCCATTGACGTCAATGGGAGTTTGTTTTGGCACCAAAATCAACG
GGACTTTCCAAAATGTCGTAACAACTCCGCCCCATTGACGCAAATGGGCGGTAGGCGTGTACGGTGGGAG
GTCTATATAAGCAGAGCTGGTTTAGTGAACCGTCAGATCAGATCTTTGTCGATCCTACCATCCACTCGAC
ACACCCGCCAGCGGCCGCCACCATGTTCGTCTTTCTTGTGTTACTCCCCCTGGTTTCGTCCCAGTGCGTG
AACTTGACTACGCGAACCCAACTGCCGCCAGCATATACAAATAGTTTCACCCGTGGAGTATACTACCCTG
ATAAAGTGTTTAGATCAAGCGTACTACACTCTACTCAGGACCTGTTTCTCCCCTTCTTCTCCAATGTCAC
ATGGTTTCATGCGATCCACGTTAGCGGCACCAACGGGACAAAGCGCTTTGACAACCCTGTGCTGCCATTC
AATGATGGTGTGTATTTTGCTTCTACCGAGAAGAGCAACATAATTCGGGGCTGGATCTTCGGAACTACCC
TCGACAGTAAAACTCAGTCATTGCTGATTGTGAATAACGCCACAAATGTCGTTATCAAGGTCTGTGAATT
TCAATTCTGCAACGATCCATTCCTTGGGGTGTATTACCATAAAAATAATAAGTCCTGGATGGAGAGCGAA
TTTAGGGTATACTCGTCTGCCAACAATTGTACTTTCGAGTATGTGTCTCAGCCCTTCTTAATGGATCTGG
AAGGTAAACAGGGCAACTTTAAGAACCTCCGCGAGTTTGTATTCAAAAATATAGACGGATACTTTAAGAT
TTATTCCAAGCACACACCAATCAATTTGGTGCGGGATCTCCCGCAAGGGTTCAGCGCTCTGGAACCTCTA
GTGGACCTCCCCATCGGCATTAACATCACAAGATTCCAGACGCTGTTAGCCCTGCATAGATCATACCTTA
CTCCCGGTGACAGTAGTTCTGGGTGGACCGCAGGCGCGGCTGCATATTACGTGGGATATTTGCAGCCTCG
GACGTTTCTGCTGAAATACAACGAGAACGGCACCATTACAGATGCCGTGGATTGCGCCCTTGACCCCCTA
AGCGAAACTAAGTGTACGCTTAAAAGCTTCACCGTCGAGAAGGGAATTTACCAGACTTCCAACTTTAGGG
TCCAGCCGACAGAATCAATAGTTAGGTTCCCAAATATCACCAATTTGTGCCCTTTTGGGGAAGTCTTCAA
TGCTACACGATTTGCTTCGGTTTATGCCTGGAACAGGAAGCGTATCTCAAATTGCGTCGCGGACTACAGC
GTGCTCTATAATAGTGCAAGTTTCTCGACCTTTAAATGTTATGGCGTGTCCCCGACCAAACTAAATGACC
TCTGTTTTACAAACGTTTACGCCGATTCTTTTGTGATTCGCGGTGATGAGGTACGCCAAATCGCACCGGG
CCAGACTGGCAAGATTGCCGATTACAACTACAAGTTGCCTGACGACTTCACCGGATGTGTTATAGCCTGG
AATAGCAATAATCTGGATTCTAAGGTCGGAGGTAACTATAACTACCTGTATAGACTGTTCCGTAAGTCAA
ACCTGAAACCCTTTGAGCGGGACATCTCCACAGAGATTTACCAAGCAGGGTCTACCCCCTGCAATGGGGT
TGAAGGATTCAATTGCTACTTTCCATTACAGAGCTACGGGTTCCAGCCTACGAACGGGGTTGGTTACCAG
CCTTATAGGGTAGTGGTGCTGTCGTTCGAACTGTTGCACGCTCCAGCTACAGTGTGCGGGCCTAAAAAAT
CAACTAACCTGGTTAAAAATAAGTGTGTTAATTTTAACTTCAATGGCTTAACCGGAACTGGAGTGCTCAC
GGAGTCAAACAAGAAATTTCTACCGTTTCAGCAATTCGGGAGGGATATCGCAGACACTACGGACGCGGTC
AGAGATCCACAGACCCTTGAGATCCTTGACATAACACCCTGCTCTTTCGGAGGTGTCTCCGTAATTACAC
CAGGCACTAATACCTCTAATCAGGTGGCCGTGCTTTATCAGGATGTTAACTGTACAGAGGTCCCGGTGGC
TATCCATGCCGACCAATTGACACCTACGTGGCGCGTCTATTCTACCGGCTCCAACGTCTTCCAGACCCGG
GCTGGATGCTTGATAGGCGCAGAACACGTAAACAACTCTTACGAATGTGATATTCCCATTGGAGCCGGGA
TCTGCGCAAGCTACCAGACCCAAACAAACAGTCCCAGACGGGCTCGTAGCGTGGCCTCTCAGAGCATAAT
AGCCTATACCATGTCCCTTGGCGCGGAGAATAGTGTGGCATACTCAAATAATAGCATCGCTATCCCCACT
AACTTTACTATTTCCGTGACGACTGAGATTCTGCCAGTGTCTATGACTAAGACATCCGTGGATTGCACAA
TGTATATTTGTGGGGATTCCACAGAGTGTAGCAACTTGTTGCTGCAATATGGATCATTCTGTACGCAGCT
GAATCGCGCCCTCACCGGCATCGCTGTGGAACAGGACAAGAACACTCAAGAGGTCTTTGCTCAGGTGAAG
CAAATCTACAAGACCCCACCTATAAAAGACTTCGGGGGTTTTAACTTCTCGCAGATTCTCCCCGACCCCA
GCAAGCCTTCAAAAAGGAGCTTTATTGAGGACCTGTTGTTCAACAAGGTTACTTTAGCCGATGCCGGTTT
TATCAAACAGTACGGCGACTGTCTTGGCGATATAGCAGCCCGGGATCTGATTTGCGCACAAAAATTCAAT
GGCCTTACCGTACTGCCACCCCTTCTCACCGACGAAATGATCGCGCAGTACACCTCCGCACTGCTGGCTG
GGACCATCACTTCGGGATGGACCTTTGGGGCTGGTGCTGCTTTGCAAATTCCCTTCGCCATGCAGATGGC
CTATCGATTCAATGGCATAGGGGTAACACAGAACGTATTGTATGAAAATCAAAAGCTAATCGCTAACCAG
TTTAATTCAGCCATTGGTAAGATCCAGGATTCACTCTCCAGTACAGCCTCTGCCCTGGGAAAGCTCCAGG
ACGTGGTCAACCAGAACGCGCAGGCATTGAATACACTCGTCAAACAGCTGAGTAGCAATTTCGGCGCAAT
CAGTAGTGTCTTAAACGATATACTGAGTAGGCTTGATAAAGTAGAGGCCGAGGTCCAGATTGACAGACTA
ATCACGGGGCGTCTTCAGAGTTTACAGACCTATGTGACCCAACAGCTGATCCGAGCAGCGGAAATTCGAG
CAAGCGCGAACCTGGCCGCTACTAAAATGAGTGAGTGCGTGCTGGGCCAAAGTAAACGAGTCGACTTTTG
CGGCAAAGGGTATCATCTCATGTCTTTCCCTCAGTCCGCCCCTCACGGTGTTGTTTTCCTCCACGTGACA
TACGTTCCCGCGCAGGAAAAGAATTTTACTACGGCACCCGCTATTTGCCATGACGGAAAGGCTCATTTTC
CACGGGAGGGAGTGTTCGTTTCAAACGGGACACACTGGTTTGTAACTCAGCGGAACTTTTATGAGCCTCA
AATCATCACGACAGACAATACCTTCGTGAGTGGCAACTGCGATGTAGTCATAGGCATTGTGAATAACACT
GTTTATGATCCACTTCAGCCGGAACTCGACAGCTTCAAAGAGGAATTGGATAAGTACTTTAAAAATCATA
CCAGTCCAGACGTAGATCTCGGCGATATATCGGGCATTAACGCCAGTGTGGTCAATATACAAAAGGAGAT
TGACAGACTGAATGAAGTAGCTAAGAACCTCAACGAATCTCTGATTGACCTGCAAGAGCTAGGGAAGTAC
GAGCAGTATATCAAATGGCCATGGTACATATGGCTGGGTTTTATCGCGGGTCTTATTGCCATAGTCATGG
TGACGATTATGTTGTGCTGTATGACCTCCTGCTGTTCTTGTTTGAAAGGCTGCTGCTCCTGTGGTAGCTG
TTGCAAATTCGATGAAGATGACTCTGAACCCGTGTTGAAAGGCGTTAAGCTACACTACACAGAAAACCTT
TACTTTCAGTCGAAGAGGCGATGGAAAAAGAATTTTATCGCGGTGAGTGCAGCCAACAGATTCAAAAAGA
TATCCTCGTCTGGTGCCCTCTAAGGATCCGCAGGCCTCTGCTAGCTTGACTGACTGAGATACAGCGTACC
TTCAGCTCACAGACATGATAAGATACATTGATGAGTTTGGACAAACCACAACTAGAATGCAGTGAAAAAA
ATGCTTTATTTGTGAAATTTGTGATGCTATTGCTTTATTTGTAACCATTATAAGCTGCAATAAACAAGTT
AACAACAACAATTGCATTCATTTTATGTTTCAGGTTCAGGGGGAGGTGTGGGAGGTTTTTTAAAGCAAGT
AAAACCTCTACAAATGTGGTATTGGCCCATCTCTATCGGTATCGTAGCATAACCCCTTGGGGCCTCTAAA
CGGGTCTTGAGGGGTTTTTTGTGCCCCTCGGGCCGGATTGCTATCTACCGGCATTGGCGCAGAAAAAAAT
GCCTGATGCGACGCTGCGCGTCTTATACTCCCACATATGCCAGATTCAGCAACGGATACGGCTTCCCCAA
CTTGCCCACTTCCATACGTGTCCTCCTTACCAGAAATTTATCCTTAAGGTCGTCAGCTATCCTGCAGGCG
ATCTCTCGATTTCGATCAAGACATTCCTTTAATGGTCTTTTCTGGACACCACTAGGGGTCAGAAGTAGTT
CATCAAACTTTCTTCCCTCCCTAATCTCATTGGTTACCTTGGGCTATCGAAACTTAATTAACCAGTCAAG
TCAGCTACTTGGCGAGATCGACTTGTCTGGGTTTCGACTACGCTCAGAATTGCGTCAGTCAAGTTCGATC
TGGTCCTTGCTATTGCACCCGTTCTCCGATTACGAGTTTCATTTAAATCATGTGAGCAAAAGGCCAGCAA
AAGGCCAGGAACCGTAAAAAGGCCGCGTTGCTGGCGTTTTTCCATAGGCTCCGCCCCCCTGACGAGCATC
ACAAAAATCGACGCTCAAGTCAGAGGTGGCGAAACCCGACAGGACTATAAAGATACCAGGCGTTTCCCCC
TGGAAGCTCCCTCGTGCGCTCTCCTGTTCCGACCCTGCCGCTTACCGGATACCTGTCCGCCTTTCTCCCT
TCGGGAAGCGTGGCGCTTTCTCATAGCTCACGCTGTAGGTATCTCAGTTCGGTGTAGGTCGTTCGCTCCA
AGCTGGGCTGTGTGCACGAACCCCCCGTTCAGCCCGACCGCTGCGCCTTATCCGGTAACTATCGTCTTGA
GTCCAACCCGGTAAGACACGACTTATCGCCACTGGCAGCAGCCACTGGTAACAGGATTAGCAGAGCGAGG
TATGTAGGCGGTGCTACAGAGTTCTTGAAGTGGTGGCCTAACTACGGCTACACTAGAAGAACAGTATTTG
GTATCTGCGCTCTGCTGAAGCCAGTTACCTTCGGAAAAAGAGTTGGTAGCTCTTGATCCGGCAAACAAAC
CACCGCTGGTAGCGGTGGTTTTTTTGTTTGCAAGCAGCAGATTACGCGCAGAAAAAAAGGATCTCAAGAA
GATCCTTTGATCTTTTCTACGGGGTCTGACGCTCAGTGGAACGAAAACTCACGTTAAGGGATTTTGGTCA
TGAGATTATCAAAAAGGATCTTCACCTAGATCCTTTTAAATTAAAAATGAAGTTTTAAATCAATCTAAAG
TATATATGAGTAAACTTGGTCTGACAGTTACCAATGCTTAATCAGTGAGGCACCTATCTCAGCGATCTGT
CTATTTCGTTCATCCATAGTTGCATTTAAATTTCCGAACTCTCCAAGGCCCTCGTCGGAAAATCTTCAAA
CCTTTCGTCCGATCCATCTTGCAGGCTACCTCTCGAACGAACTATCGCAAGTCTCTTGGCCGGCCTTGCG
CCTTGGCTATTGCTTGGCAGCGCCTATCGCCAGGTATTACTCCAATCCCGAATATCCGAGATCGGGATCA
CCCGAGAGAAGTTCAACCTACATCCTCAATCCCGATCTATCCGAGATCCGAGGAATATCGAAATCGGGGC
GCGCCTGGCCTCCGCGCCGGGTTTTGGCGCCTCCCGCGGGCGCCCCCCTCGTCACGGCGAGCGCTGCCAC
GTCAGACGAAGGGCGCAGGAGCGTCCTGATCCTTCCGCCCGGACGCTCAGGACAGCGGCCCGCTGCTCAT
AAGACTCGGCCTTAGAACCCCAGTATCAGCAGAAGGACATTTTAGGACGGGACTTGGGTGACTCTAGGGC
ACTGGTTTTCTTTCCAGAGAGCGGAACAGGCGAGGAAAAGTAGTCCCTTCTCGGCGATTCTGCGGAGGGA
TCTCCGTGGGGCGGTGAACGCCGATGATTATATAAGGACGCGCCGGGTGTGGCACAGCTAGTTCCGTCGC
AGCCGGGATTTGGGTCGCGGTTCTTGTTTGTGGATCGCTGTGATCGTCACTTGGTGAGTAGCGGGCTGCT
GGGCTGGCCGGGGCTTTCGTGGCCGCCGGGCCGCTCGGTGGGACGGAAGCGTGTGGAGAGACCGCCAAGG
GCTGTAGTCTGGGTCCGCGAGCAAGGTTGCCCTGAACTGGGGGTTGGGGGGAGCGCAGCAAAATGGCGGC
TGTTCCCGAGTCTTGAATGGAAGACGCTTGTGAGGCGGGCTGTGAGGTCGTTGAAACAAGGTGGGGGGCA
TGGTGGGCGGCAAGAACCCAAGGTCTTGAGCCCTTCGCTAATGCGGGAAAGCTCTTATTCGGGTGAGATG
GGCTGGGCACCATCTGGGGACCCTGACGTGAAGTTTGTCACTGACTGGAGAACTCGGTTTGTCGTCTGTT
GCGGGGGCGGCAGTTATGGCGGTGCCGTTGGGCAGTGCACCCGTACCTTTGGGAGCGCGCGCCCTCGTCG
TGTCGTGACGTCACCCGTTCTGTTGGCTTATAATGCAGGGTGGGGCCACCTGCCGGTAGGTGTGCGGTAG
GCTTTTCTCCGTCGCAGGACGCAGGGTTCGGGCCTAGGGTAGGCTCTCCTGAATCGACAGGCGCCGGACC
TCTGGTGAGGGGAGGGATAAGTGAGGCGTCAGTTTCTTTGGTCGGTTTTATGTACCTATCTTCTTAAGTA
GCTGAAGCTCCGGTTTTGAACTATGCGCTCGGGGTTGGCGAGTGTGTTTTGTGAAGTTTTTTAGGCACCT
TTTGAAATGTAATCATTTGGGTCAATATGTAATTTTCAGTGTTAGACTTGTAAATTGTCCGCTAAATTCT
GGCCGTTTTTGGCTTTTTTGTTAGACAACATGGGTAAAAAGCCTGAACTCACCGCGACGTCTGTCGAGAA
GTTTCTGATCGAAAAGTTCGACAGCGTCTCCGACCTGATGCAGCTCTCGGAGGGCGAAGAATCTCGTGCT
TTCAGCTTCGATGTAGGAGGGCGTGGATATGTCCTGCGGGTAAATAGCTGCGCCGATGGTTTCTACAAAG
ATCGTTATGTTTATCGGCACTTTGCATCCGCCGCGCTCCCGATTCCGGAAGTGCTTGACATTGGGGAGTT
CAGCGAGAGCCTGACCTATTGCATCTCCCGCCGTGCACAGGGTGTCACGTTGCAAGACCTGCCTGAAACC
GAACTGCCCGCTGTTCTGCAGCCGGTCGCGGAGGCAATGGATGCCATCGCTGCCGCCGATCTTAGCCAGA
CGAGCGGGTTCGGCCCATTCGGACCGCAAGGAATCGGTCAATACACTACATGGCGTGATTTCATATGCGC
GATTGCTGATCCCCATGTGTATCACTGGCAAACTGTGATGGACGACACCGTCAGTGCGTCCGTCGCGCAG
GCTCTCGATGAGCTGATGCTTTGGGCCGAGGACTGCCCCGAAGTCCGGCACCTCGTGCACGCGGATTTCG
GCTCCAACAATGTCCTGACGGACAATGGCCGCATAACAGCGGTCATTGACTGGAGCGAGGCGATGTTCGG
GGATTCCCAATACGAGGTCGCCAACATCTTCTTCTGGAGGCCGTGGTTGGCTTGTATGGAGCAGCAGACG
CGCTACTTCGAGCGGAGGCATCCGGAGCTTGCAGGATCGCCCCGGCTCCGGGCGTATATGCTCCGCATTG
GTCTTGACCAACTCTATCAGAGCTTGGTTGACGGCAATTTCGATGATGCAGCTTGGGCGCAGGGTCGATG
CGACGCAATCGTCCGATCCGGAGCCGGGACTGTCGGGCGTACACAAATCGCCCGCAGAAGCGCCGCCGTC
TGGACCGATGGCTGTGTAGAAGTACTCGCCGATAGTGGAAACCGACGCCCCAGCACTCGTCCGAGGGCAA
AGGAATAAGCTAGTATGTAAGCCTAGTCTTAGATAATAAAATCGCTATCCATCGAAGATGGATGTGTGTT
GGTTTTTTGTGTGTGTAACGCTAGGCGCGCCTGGTGTACCGAGAACGATCCTCTCAGTGCGAGTCTCGAC
GATCCATATCGTTGCTTGGCAGTCAGCCAGTCGGAATCCAGCTTGGGACCCAGGAAGTCCAATCGTCAGA
TATTGTACTCAAGCCTGGTCACGGCAGCGTACCGATCTGTTTAAACCTAGATATTGATAGTCTGATCGGT
CAACGTATAATCGAGTCCTAGCTTTTGCAAACATCTATCAAGAGACAGGATCAGCAGGAGGCTTTCGCAT
GAGTATTCAACATTTCCGTGTCGCCCTTATTCCCTTTTTTGCGGCATTTTGCCTTCCTGTTTTTGCTCAC
CCAGAAACGCTGGTGAAAGTAAAAGATGCTGAAGATCAGTTGGGTGCGCGAGTGGGTTACATCGAACTGG
ATCTCAACAGCGGTAAGATCCTTGAGAGTTTTCGCCCCGAAGAACGCTTTCCAATGATGAGCACTTTTAA
AGTTCTGCTATGTGGCGCGGTATTATCCCGTATTGACGCCGGGCAAGAGCAACTCGGTCGCCGCATACAC
TATTCTCAGAATGACTTGGTTGAGTATTCACCAGTCACAGAAAAGCATCTTACGGATGGCATGACAGTAA
GAGAATTATGCAGTGCTGCCATAACCATGAGTGATAACACTGCGGCCAACTTACTTCTGACAACGATTGG
AGGACCGAAGGAGCTAACCGCTTTTTTGCACAACATGGGGGATCATGTAACTCGCCTTGATCGTTGGGAA
CCGGAGCTGAATGAAGCCATACCAAACGACGAGCGTGACACCACGATGCCTGTAGCAATGGCAACAACCT
TGCGTAAACTATTAACTGGCGAACTACTTACTCTAGCTTCCCGGCAACAGTTGATAGACTGGATGGAGGC
GGATAAAGTTGCAGGACCACTTCTGCGCTCGGCCCTTCCGGCTGGCTGGTTTATTGCTGATAAATCTGGA
GCCGGTGAGCGTGGGTCTCGCGGTATCATTGCAGCACTGGGGCCAGATGGTAAGCCCTCCCGTATCGTAG
TTATCTACACGACGGGGAGTCAGGCAACTATGGATGAACGAAATAGACAGATCGCTGAGATAGGTGCCTC
ACTGATTAAGCATTGGTAACCGATTCTAGGTGCATTGGCGCAGAAAAAAATGCCTGATGCGACGCTGCGC
GTCTTATACTCCCACATATGCCAGATTCAGCAACGGATACGGCTTCCCCAACTTGCCCACTTCCATACGT
GTCCTCCTTACCAGAAATTTATCCTTAAGATCCCGAATCGTTTAAACTCGACTCTGGCTCTATCGAATCT
CCGTCGTTTCGAGCTTACGCGAACAGCCGTGGCGCTCATTTGCTCGTCGGGCATCGAATCTCGTCAGCTA
TCGTCAGCTTACCTTTTTGGCAGCGATCGCGGCTCCCGACATCTTGGACCATTAGCTCCACAGGTATCTT
CTTCCCTCTAGTGGTCATAACAGCAGCTTCAGCTACCTCTCAATTCAAAAAACCCCTCAAGACCCGTTTA
GAGGCCCCAAGGGGTTATGCTATCAATCGTTGCGTTACACACACAAAAAACCAACACACATCCATCTTCG
ATGGATAGCGATTTTATTATCTAACTGCTGATCGAGTGTAGCCAGATCTAGTAATCAATTACGGGGTCAT
TAGTTCATAGCCCATATATGGAGTTCCG
Features (pLannotate 1.2.2; 21 found; start..end, strand, type, name):
      1..304     +  enhancer       CMV enhancer: human cytomegalovirus immediate early enhancer
    377..394     -  promoter       CMV promoter (fragment): human cytomegalovirus (CMV) immediate early promoter
    457..508     +  promoter       CMVd2 promoter: truncated human cytomegalovirus (CMV) immediate early promoter that yields moderately reduced expression relative to the full-length promoter
    583..4401    +  CDS            S: SPIKE_SARS2 - Experimental evidence at protein level: Swiss-Prot protein existence level 1. [Spike glycoprotein]: May down-regulate host tetherin (BST2) by lysosomal degradation, thereby counteracting its antiviral activity. From Severe acute respiratory syndrome coronavirus 2 (2019-nCoV) (SARS-CoV-2).
   4429..4445    +  CDS            CBP (fragment): calmodulin-binding peptide derived from skeletal muscle myosin light chain kinase; binds calmodulin with nanomolar affinity in the presence of calcium
   4569..4690    -  polyA_signal   SV40 poly(A) signal: SV40 polyadenylation signal
   4713..4782    -  CDS            large T antigen (fragment): large T antigen from SV40 (simian virus 40)
   4805..4851    +  terminator     T7 terminator: transcription terminator for bacteriophage T7 RNA polymerase
   4881..5017    +  terminator     rrnG terminator: transcription terminator from the E. coli ribosomal RNA rrnG operon (Albrechtsen et al., 1991)
   5062..5133    +  misc_feature   3' β-globin insulator: insulator downstream of the human β-globin locus (Farrell et al., 2002)
   5359..5947    -  rep_origin     ori: high-copy-number ColE1/pMB1/pBR322/pUC origin of replication
   6119..6183    -  CDS            bla(M) (fragment): β-lactamase lacking the signal sequence; bla(M); allows cytosolic expression of β-lactamase
   6447..7656    +  promoter       UbC promoter: human ubiquitin C promoter
   7666..8687    +  CDS            HygR (fragment): hygromycin B phosphotransferase confers resistance to hygromycin
   8715..8763    +  polyA_signal   poly(A) signal: synthetic polyadenylation signal
   9029..9889    +  CDS            AmpR: β-lactamase; bla; confers resistance to ampicillin, carbenicillin, and related antibiotics
   9902..10038   +  terminator     rrnG terminator: transcription terminator from the E. coli ribosomal RNA rrnG operon (Albrechtsen et al., 1991)
  10190..10261   +  misc_feature   5' β-globin insulator: insulator upstream of the human β-globin locus (Farrell et al., 2002)
  10266..10312   -  terminator     T7 terminator: transcription terminator for bacteriophage T7 RNA polymerase
  10330..10378   -  polyA_signal   poly(A) signal: synthetic polyadenylation signal
  10409..10458   +  enhancer       CMV enhancer (fragment): human cytomegalovirus immediate early enhancer
