[The description below was written by a language model from this plasmid's Addgene catalogue record and pLannotate feature annotations shown in this document.]
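Description:
pGBW-m4134320 is a mammalian expression plasmid built on the pTwist_CMV_Hygro_6 backbone that carries the wild-type spike (S, surface glycoprotein) coding sequence of SARS-CoV-2, matched by the depositor to the NCBI reference protein for this gene. The full sequence record is about 10.5 kb. In bacteria it is maintained as a high-copy plasmid through a ColE1/pUC-type origin and selected with ampicillin via a complete β-lactamase (AmpR) gene. For mammalian cells it carries a separate hygromycin resistance cassette, in which the human ubiquitin C (UbC) promoter drives hygromycin B phosphotransferase followed by a synthetic poly(A) signal, which permits selection of transfected or stably expressing cells.

The spike open reading frame (roughly 3.8 kb) sits downstream of the human cytomegalovirus immediate early enhancer and promoter. The annotation software recognises the promoter region only as fragments and a truncated CMV variant, whereas the catalogue simply lists CMV. At its C terminus the insert is fused to backbone-encoded sequence described as a TEV-cleavable calmodulin-binding peptide (CBP). The feature table picks up only a short CBP fragment and does not annotate the TEV site. Such a tag allows calcium-dependent capture on calmodulin resin, with protease removal of the tag afterwards. An annotated SV40 poly(A) signal follows the cassette, on the opposite strand in the feature table. Bacterial T7 and rrnG terminators, additional synthetic poly(A) signals and short 5' and 3' β-globin insulator elements flank the functional units, presumably to limit read-through and interference between them. The record supports use for transient or hygromycin-selected expression of tagged spike protein in mammalian cells, but states no more specific application.
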