Addgene plasmid #152866: pGBW-m4134320
Purpose: Mammalian expression plasmid for SARS-CoV-2 S (surface glycoprotein)
Depositing lab: Ginkgo Bioworks & Benjie Chen. Depositing organization: Ginkgo Bioworks.
Backbone
  Vector backbone: pTwist_CMV_Hygro_6
  Backbone size w/o insert (bp): 6525
  Vector type: Mammalian Expression
  Selectable markers: Hygromycin
Growth in bacteria
  Bacterial resistance: Ampicillin, 100 μg/mL
  Growth temperature: 37°C
  Growth strain: DH5alpha
  Copy number: High Copy
Gene/Insert
  Gene/Insert name: SARS-CoV-2 S (surface glycoprotein) (alt names: Spike protein; S protein)
  Species: Severe acute respiratory syndrome coronavirus 2
  Insert size (bp): 3815
  Mutation: wt
  Entrez Gene: S (a.k.a. GU280_gp02, spike glycoprotein)
  Promoter: CMV
  Tag / fusion protein: Cleavable TEV;CBP (C terminal on backbone)
  Cloning method: Unknown
Resource information
  A portion of this plasmid was derived from a plasmid made by: GinkgoBioworks
Depositor comments: NCBI reference sequence: YP_009724390.1
How to cite: pGBW-m4134320 was a gift from Ginkgo Bioworks & Benjie Chen (Addgene plasmid # 152866 ; http://n2t.net/addgene:152866 ; RRID:Addgene_152866)
